Addgene plasmid #77950: PKN3 gRNA (BRDN0001487150)
Purpose: 3rd generation lentiviral gRNA plasmid targeting human PKN3
Depositing lab: John Doench & David Root. Depositing organization: Broad Institute. Publication: Optimized sgRNA design to maximize activity and minimize off-target effects of CRISPR-Cas9. Doench JG, Fusi N, Sullender M, Hegde M, Vaimberg EW, Donovan KF, Smith I, Tothova Z, Wilen C, Orchard R, Virgin HW, Listgarten J, Root DE. Nat Biotechnol. 2016 Jan 18. doi: 10.1038/nbt.3437. PubMed 26780180.
Backbone
  Vector backbone: lentiGuide-Puro
  Backbone manufacturer: Zhang Lab (Addgene plasmid # 52963)
  Vector type: Mammalian Expression, Lentiviral, CRISPR
  Selectable markers: Puromycin
Growth in bacteria
  Bacterial resistance: Ampicillin, 100 μg/mL
  Growth temperature: 37°C
  Growth strain: DH5alpha
  Copy number: High Copy
Gene/Insert
  Gene/Insert name: PKN3 (alt name: PKN3)
  gRNA/shRNA sequence: ACAGCATCGACTGCACGTTG
  Species: H. sapiens (human)
  Entrez Gene: PKN3 (a.k.a. UTDP4-1)
  Promoter: hU6
  Cloning method: Unknown
  Sequencing primers: 5′ U6-F; 3′ pS2-R
Terms and licenses: Academic/Nonprofit Terms; Industry Terms: Not Available to Industry
Depositor comments: The gRNA was designed to target a Genbank reference sequence which has since been removed from the database. Note that this plasmid does NOT contain Cas9. It should be used in conjunction with lentiCas9-Blast (Addgene #52962) or otherwise with cell lines already expressing Cas9. Browse the full kinome gRNA library at http://www.addgene.org/pooled-library/broadgpp-human-kinome/ or visit http://www.broadinstitute.org/rnai/public/ for detailed protocols and information.
How to cite: PKN3 gRNA (BRDN0001487150) was a gift from John Doench & David Root (Addgene plasmid # 77950 ; http://n2t.net/addgene:77950 ; RRID:Addgene_77950)
