[The description below was written by a language model from this plasmid's Addgene catalogue record and pLannotate feature annotations shown in this document.]
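Description:
PKN3 gRNA (BRDN0001487150) is a third-generation lentiviral CRISPR guide plasmid built on the lentiGuide-Puro backbone, carrying a single guide RNA directed against human PKN3, a protein kinase gene. It is propagated in E. coli as a high-copy plasmid through a ColE1/pUC-type origin with ampicillin selection from the β-lactamase gene. The backbone also retains an f1 origin, an SV40 origin and poly(A) signal, and remnants of lac and T7/T3 promoter elements that play no role in its main use.

The lentiviral transfer cassette begins with an RSV promoter fused to a truncated HIV-1 5' LTR, which makes genomic RNA production independent of Tat. This is followed by the Ψ packaging signal, a partial gag sequence and the Rev response element, and the cassette ends in a self-inactivating ΔU3 3' LTR. Within this unit, a human U6 RNA polymerase III promoter drives the PKN3-targeting spacer joined to the Streptococcus pyogenes gRNA scaffold. A central polypurine tract lies downstream to aid nuclear import of the provirus. A separate EF-1α core promoter with its intron A expresses puromycin N-acetyltransferase for selection of transduced mammalian cells, and a WPRE enhances transcript expression.

The plasmid does not encode Cas9, so it must be used with a separate Cas9 lentiviral vector or in cells that already express Cas9 to disrupt PKN3. It belongs to a human kinome gRNA collection associated with work on optimised sgRNA design. The depositor notes that the guide was designed against a GenBank reference sequence that has since been withdrawn. The cloning method is not recorded.
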