Features (pLannotate 1.2.2; 29 found; start..end, strand, type, name):
     14..80      +  CDS            small t antigen (fragment): SV40 (simian virus 40) small t antigen
    106..317     +  promoter       EF-1α core promoter: core promoter for human elongation factor EF-1α
    318..1256    +  intron         EF-1α intron A: intron upstream of the start codon of human EF-1α
   1278..1877    +  CDS            PuroR (fragment): puromycin N-acetyltransferase; pac from Streptomyces; confers resistance to puromycin
   1893..2481    +  misc_feature   WPRE: woodchuck hepatitis virus posttranscriptional regulatory element
   2532..2551    +  misc_feature   cPPT/CTS (fragment): central polypurine tract and central termination sequence of HIV-1
   2553..2786    +  LTR            3' LTR (ΔU3): self-inactivating 3' long terminal repeat (LTR) from HIV-1
   2864..2985    +  polyA_signal   SV40 poly(A) signal: SV40 polyadenylation signal
   3025..3160    +  rep_origin     SV40 ori: SV40 origin of replication
   3181..3199    -  promoter       T7 promoter: promoter for bacteriophage T7 RNA polymerase
   3207..3362    +  CDS            lacZα (fragment): LacZα fragment of β-galactosidase; lacZ fragment
   3367..3795    +  rep_origin     f1 ori (sequence partly withheld): f1 bacteriophage origin of replication; arrow indicates direction of (+) strand synthesis
   3848..3952    +  promoter       AmpR promoter: bla
   3953..4813    +  CDS            AmpR: β-lactamase; bla; confers resistance to ampicillin, carbenicillin, and related antibiotics
   4984..5572    +  rep_origin     ori: high-copy-number ColE1/pMB1/pBR322/pUC origin of replication
   5755..5847    +  CDS            lacI (fragment): lac repressor; lacI; The lac repressor binds to the lac operator to inhibit transcription in E. coli. This inhibition can be relieved by adding lactose or isopropyl-β-D-thiogalactopyranoside (IPTG).
   5860..5881    +  protein_bind   CAP binding site: CAP binding activates transcription in the presence of cAMP. E. coli catabolite activator protein
   5896..5926    +  promoter       lac promoter: promoter for the E. coli lac operon
   5934..5950    +  protein_bind   lac operator: The lac repressor binds to the lac operator to inhibit transcription in E. coli. This inhibition can be relieved by adding lactose or isopropyl-β-D-thiogalactopyranoside (IPTG). lac repressor encoded by lacI
   5995..6013    +  promoter       T3 promoter: promoter for bacteriophage T3 RNA polymerase
   6041..6267    +  promoter       RSV promoter: Rous sarcoma virus enhancer/promoter
   6268..6448    +  LTR            5' LTR (truncated): truncated 5' long terminal repeat (LTR) from HIV-1
   6495..6620    +  misc_feature   HIV-1 Ψ: packaging signal of human immunodeficiency virus type 1
   6604..6967    +  CDS            HIV-1 gag (fragment): gag protein from human immunodeficiency virus 1; gag
   7113..7346    +  misc_feature   RRE: The Rev response element (RRE) of HIV-1 allows for Rev-dependent mRNA export from the nucleus to the cytoplasm.
   7723..7749    +  CDS            Rev (fragment): human immunodeficiency virus 1 (HIV-1) Rev protein; rev; enhances nuclear export of unspliced and incompletely spliced viral mRNAs
   7753..7993    +  promoter       U6 promoter: RNA polymerase III promoter for human U6 snRNA
   8023..8098    +  misc_RNA       gRNA scaffold: guide RNA scaffold for the Streptococcus pyogenes CRISPR/Cas9 system
   8154..8271    +  misc_feature   cPPT/CTS: central polypurine tract and central termination sequence of HIV-1
>Addgene plasmid #77950 | PKN3 gRNA (BRDN0001487150) | addgene full sequence | sequence record 188714 | Addgene Assembled Sequence
CCCGGGTGCAAAGATGGATAAAGTTTTAAACAGAGAGGAATCTTTGCAGCTAATGGACCTTCTAGGTCTT
GAAAGGAGTGGGAATTGGCTCCGGTGCCCGTCAGTGGGCAGAGCGCACATCGCCCACAGTCCCCGAGAAG
TTGGGGGGAGGGGTCGGCAATTGATCCGGTGCCTAGAGAAGGTGGCGCGGGGTAAACTGGGAAAGTGATG
TCGTGTACTGGCTCCGCCTTTTTCCCGAGGGTGGGGGAGAACCGTATATAAGTGCAGTAGTCGCCGTGAA
CGTTCTTTTTCGCAACGGGTTTGCCGCCAGAACACAGGTAAGTGCCGTGTGTGGTTCCCGCGGGCCTGGC
CTCTTTACGGGTTATGGCCCTTGCGTGCCTTGAATTACTTCCACCTGGCTGCAGTACGTGATTCTTGATC
CCGAGCTTCGGGTTGGAAGTGGGTGGGAGAGTTCGAGGCCTTGCGCTTAAGGAGCCCCTTCGCCTCGTGC
TTGAGTTGAGGCCTGGCCTGGGCGCTGGGGCCGCCGCGTGCGAATCTGGTGGCACCTTCGCGCCTGTCTC
GCTGCTTTCGATAAGTCTCTAGCCATTTAAAATTTTTGATGACCTGCTGCGACGCTTTTTTTCTGGCAAG
ATAGTCTTGTAAATGCGGGCCAAGATCTGCACACTGGTATTTCGGTTTTTGGGGCCGCGGGCGGCGACGG
GGCCCGTGCGTCCCAGCGCACATGTTCGGCGAGGCGGGGCCTGCGAGCGCGGCCACCGAGAATCGGACGG
GGGTAGTCTCAAGCTGGCCGGCCTGCTCTGGTGCCTGGCCTCGCGCCGCCGTGTATCGCCCCGCCCTGGG
CGGCAAGGCTGGCCCGGTCGGCACCAGTTGCGTGAGCGGAAAGATGGCCGCTTCCCGGCCCTGCTGCAGG
GAGCTCAAAATGGAGGACGCGGCGCTCGGGAGAGCGGGCGGGTGAGTCACCCACACAAAGGAAAAGGGCC
TTTCCGTCCTCAGCCGTCGCTTCATGTGACTCCACGGAGTACCGGGCGCCGTCCAGGCACCTCGATTAGT
TCTCGAGCTTTTGGAGTACGTCGTCTTTAGGTTGGGGGGAGGGGTTTTATGCGATGGAGTTTCCCCACAC
TGAGTGGGTGGAGACTGAAGTTAGGCCAGCTTGGCACTTGATGTAATTCTCCTTGGAATTTGCCCTTTTT
GAGTTTGGATCTTGGTTCATTCTCAAGCCTCAGACAGTGGTTCAAAGTTTTTTTCTTCCATTTCAGGTGT
CGTGACGTACGGCCACCATGACCGAGTACAAGCCCACGGTGCGCCTCGCCACCCGCGACGACGTCCCCAG
GGCCGTACGCACCCTCGCCGCCGCGTTCGCCGACTACCCCGCCACGCGCCACACCGTCGATCCGGACCGC
CACATCGAGCGGGTCACCGAGCTGCAAGAACTCTTCCTCACGCGCGTCGGGCTCGACATCGGCAAGGTGT
GGGTCGCGGACGACGGCGCCGCCGTGGCGGTCTGGACCACGCCGGAGAGCGTCGAAGCGGGGGCGGTGTT
CGCCGAGATCGGCCCGCGCATGGCCGAGTTGAGCGGTTCCCGGCTGGCCGCGCAGCAACAGATGGAAGGC
CTCCTGGCGCCGCACCGGCCCAAGGAGCCCGCGTGGTTCCTGGCCACCGTCGGAGTCTCGCCCGACCACC
AGGGCAAGGGTCTGGGCAGCGCCGTCGTGCTCCCCGGAGTGGAGGCGGCCGAGCGCGCCGGGGTGCCCGC
CTTCCTGGAGACCTCCGCGCCCCGCAACCTCCCCTTCTACGAGCGGCTCGGCTTCACCGTCACCGCCGAC
GTCGAGGTGCCCGAAGGACCGCGCACCTGGTGCATGACCCGCAAGCCCGGTGCCTGAACGCGTTAAGTCG
ACAATCAACCTCTGGATTACAAAATTTGTGAAAGATTGACTGGTATTCTTAACTATGTTGCTCCTTTTAC
GCTATGTGGATACGCTGCTTTAATGCCTTTGTATCATGCTATTGCTTCCCGTATGGCTTTCATTTTCTCC
TCCTTGTATAAATCCTGGTTGCTGTCTCTTTATGAGGAGTTGTGGCCCGTTGTCAGGCAACGTGGCGTGG
TGTGCACTGTGTTTGCTGACGCAACCCCCACTGGTTGGGGCATTGCCACCACCTGTCAGCTCCTTTCCGG
GACTTTCGCTTTCCCCCTCCCTATTGCCACGGCGGAACTCATCGCCGCCTGCCTTGCCCGCTGCTGGACA
GGGGCTCGGCTGTTGGGCACTGACAATTCCGTGGTGTTGTCGGGGAAATCATCGTCCTTTCCTTGGCTGC
TCGCCTGTGTTGCCACCTGGATTCTGCGCGGGACGTCCTTCTGCTACGTCCCTTCGGCCCTCAATCCAGC
GGACCTTCCTTCCCGCGGCCTGCTGCCGGCTCTGCGGCCTCTTCCGCGTCTTCGCCTTCGCCCTCAGACG
AGTCGGATCTCCCTTTGGGCCGCCTCCCCGCGTCGACTTTAAGACCAATGACTTACAAGGCAGCTGTAGA
TCTTAGCCACTTTTTAAAAGAAAAGGGGGGACTGGAAGGGCTAATTCACTCCCAACGAAGACAAGATCTG
CTTTTTGCTTGTACTGGGTCTCTCTGGTTAGACCAGATCTGAGCCTGGGAGCTCTCTGGCTAACTAGGGA
ACCCACTGCTTAAGCCTCAATAAAGCTTGCCTTGAGTGCTTCAAGTAGTGTGTGCCCGTCTGTTGTGTGA
CTCTGGTAACTAGAGATCCCTCAGACCCTTTTAGTCAGTGTGGAAAATCTCTAGCAGTACGTATAGTAGT
TCATGTCATCTTATTATTCAGTATTTATAACTTGCAAAGAAATGAATATCAGAGAGTGAGAGGAACTTGT
TTATTGCAGCTTATAATGGTTACAAATAAAGCAATAGCATCACAAATTTCACAAATAAAGCATTTTTTTC
ACTGCATTCTAGTTGTGGTTTGTCCAAACTCATCAATGTATCTTATCATGTCTGGCTCTAGCTATCCCGC
CCCTAACTCCGCCCATCCCGCCCCTAACTCCGCCCAGTTCCGCCCATTCTCCGCCCCATGGCTGACTAAT
TTTTTTTATTTATGCAGAGGCCGAGGCCGCCTCGGCCTCTGAGCTATTCCAGAAGTAGTGAGGAGGCTTT
TTTGGAGGCCTAGGGACGTACCCAATTCGCCCTATAGTGAGTCGTATTACGCGCGCTCACTGGCCGTCGT
TTTACAACGTCGTGACTGGGAAAACCCTGGCGTTACCCAACTTAATCGCCTTGCAGCACATCCCCCTTTC
GCCAGCTGGCGTAATAGCGAAGAGGCCCGCACCGATCGCCCTTCCCAACAGTTGCGCAGCCTGAATGGCG
AATGGG
[124 nt withheld, positions 3367-3490]
C
[91 nt withheld, positions 3492-3582]
A
[49 nt withheld, positions 3584-3632]
CCTTTGACGTTGGAGTCCACGTTCTTT
[37 nt withheld, positions 3660-3696]
ACCCTATCTCGGTCTATTCTTTTGATTTATAAGGGATTTTGCCGATTTCGGCCTATTGGTTAAAAAATGA
GCTGATTTAACAAAAATTTAACGCGAATTTTAACAAAATATTAACGCTTACAATTTAGGTGGCACTTTTC
GGGGAAATGTGCGCGGAACCCCTATTTGTTTATTTTTCTAAATACATTCAAATATGTATCCGCTCATGAG
ACAATAACCCTGATAAATGCTTCAATAATATTGAAAAAGGAAGAGTATGAGTATTCAACATTTCCGTGTC
GCCCTTATTCCCTTTTTTGCGGCATTTTGCCTTCCTGTTTTTGCTCACCCAGAAACGCTGGTGAAAGTAA
AAGATGCTGAAGATCAGTTGGGTGCACGAGTGGGTTACATCGAACTGGATCTCAACAGCGGTAAGATCCT
TGAGAGTTTTCGCCCCGAAGAACGTTTTCCAATGATGAGCACTTTTAAAGTTCTGCTATGTGGCGCGGTA
TTATCCCGTATTGACGCCGGGCAAGAGCAACTCGGTCGCCGCATACACTATTCTCAGAATGACTTGGTTG
AGTACTCACCAGTCACAGAAAAGCATCTTACGGATGGCATGACAGTAAGAGAATTATGCAGTGCTGCCAT
AACCATGAGTGATAACACTGCGGCCAACTTACTTCTGACAACGATCGGAGGACCGAAGGAGCTAACCGCT
TTTTTGCACAACATGGGGGATCATGTAACTCGCCTTGATCGTTGGGAACCGGAGCTGAATGAAGCCATAC
CAAACGACGAGCGTGACACCACGATGCCTGTAGCAATGGCAACAACGTTGCGCAAACTATTAACTGGCGA
ACTACTTACTCTAGCTTCCCGGCAACAATTAATAGACTGGATGGAGGCGGATAAAGTTGCAGGACCACTT
CTGCGCTCGGCCCTTCCGGCTGGCTGGTTTATTGCTGATAAATCTGGAGCCGGTGAGCGTGGGTCTCGCG
GTATCATTGCAGCACTGGGGCCAGATGGTAAGCCCTCCCGTATCGTAGTTATCTACACGACGGGGAGTCA
GGCAACTATGGATGAACGAAATAGACAGATCGCTGAGATAGGTGCCTCACTGATTAAGCATTGGTAACTG
TCAGACCAAGTTTACTCATATATACTTTAGATTGATTTAAAACTTCATTTTTAATTTAAAAGGATCTAGG
TGAAGATCCTTTTTGATAATCTCATGACCAAAATCCCTTAACGTGAGTTTTCGTTCCACTGAGCGTCAGA
CCCCGTAGAAAAGATCAAAGGATCTTCTTGAGATCCTTTTTTTCTGCGCGTAATCTGCTGCTTGCAAACA
AAAAAACCACCGCTACCAGCGGTGGTTTGTTTGCCGGATCAAGAGCTACCAACTCTTTTTCCGAAGGTAA
CTGGCTTCAGCAGAGCGCAGATACCAAATACTGTTCTTCTAGTGTAGCCGTAGTTAGGCCACCACTTCAA
GAACTCTGTAGCACCGCCTACATACCTCGCTCTGCTAATCCTGTTACCAGTGGCTGCTGCCAGTGGCGAT
AAGTCGTGTCTTACCGGGTTGGACTCAAGACGATAGTTACCGGATAAGGCGCAGCGGTCGGGCTGAACGG
GGGGTTCGTGCACACAGCCCAGCTTGGAGCGAACGACCTACACCGAACTGAGATACCTACAGCGTGAGCT
ATGAGAAAGCGCCACGCTTCCCGAAGGGAGAAAGGCGGACAGGTATCCGGTAAGCGGCAGGGTCGGAACA
GGAGAGCGCACGAGGGAGCTTCCAGGGGGAAACGCCTGGTATCTTTATAGTCCTGTCGGGTTTCGCCACC
TCTGACTTGAGCGTCGATTTTTGTGATGCTCGTCAGGGGGGCGGAGCCTATGGAAAAACGCCAGCAACGC
GGCCTTTTTACGGTTCCTGGCCTTTTGCTGGCCTTTTGCTCACATGTTCTTTCCTGCGTTATCCCCTGAT
TCTGTGGATAACCGTATTACCGCCTTTGAGTGAGCTGATACCGCTCGCCGCAGCCGAACGACCGAGCGCA
GCGAGTCAGTGAGCGAGGAAGCGGAAGAGCGCCCAATACGCAAACCGCCTCTCCCCGCGCGTTGGCCGAT
TCATTAATGCAGCTGGCACGACAGGTTTCCCGACTGGAAAGCGGGCAGTGAGCGCAACGCAATTAATGTG
AGTTAGCTCACTCATTAGGCACCCCAGGCTTTACACTTTATGCTTCCGGCTCGTATGTTGTGTGGAATTG
TGAGCGGATAACAATTTCACACAGGAAACAGCTATGACCATGATTACGCCAAGCGCGCAATTAACCCTCA
CTAAAGGGAACAAAAGCTGGAGCTGCAAGCTTAATGTAGTCTTATGCAATACTCTTGTAGTCTTGCAACA
TGGTAACGATGAGTTAGCAACATGCCTTACAAGGAGAGAAAAAGCACCGTGCATGCCGATTGGTGGAAGT
AAGGTGGTACGATCGTGCCTTATTAGGAAGGCAACAGACGGGTCTGACATGGATTGGACGAACCACTGAA
TTGCCGCATTGCAGAGATATTGTATTTAAGTGCCTAGCTCGATACATAAACGGGTCTCTCTGGTTAGACC
AGATCTGAGCCTGGGAGCTCTCTGGCTAACTAGGGAACCCACTGCTTAAGCCTCAATAAAGCTTGCCTTG
AGTGCTTCAAGTAGTGTGTGCCCGTCTGTTGTGTGACTCTGGTAACTAGAGATCCCTCAGACCCTTTTAG
TCAGTGTGGAAAATCTCTAGCAGTGGCGCCCGAACAGGGACTTGAAAGCGAAAGGGAAACCAGAGGAGCT
CTCTCGACGCAGGACTCGGCTTGCTGAAGCGCGCACGGCAAGAGGCGAGGGGCGGCGACTGGTGAGTACG
CCAAAAATTTTGACTAGCGGAGGCTAGAAGGAGAGAGATGGGTGCGAGAGCGTCAGTATTAAGCGGGGGA
GAATTAGATCGCGATGGGAAAAAATTCGGTTAAGGCCAGGGGGAAAGAAAAAATATAAATTAAAACATAT
AGTATGGGCAAGCAGGGAGCTAGAACGATTCGCAGTTAATCCTGGCCTGTTAGAAACATCAGAAGGCTGT
AGACAAATACTGGGACAGCTACAACCATCCCTTCAGACAGGATCAGAAGAACTTAGATCATTATATAATA
CAGTAGCAACCCTCTATTGTGTGCATCAAAGGATAGAGATAAAAGACACCAAGGAAGCTTTAGACAAGAT
AGAGGAAGAGCAAAACAAAAGTAAGACCACCGCACAGCAAGCGGCCGCTGATCTTCAGACCTGGAGGAGG
AGATATGAGGGACAATTGGAGAAGTGAATTATATAAATATAAAGTAGTAAAAATTGAACCATTAGGAGTA
GCACCCACCAAGGCAAAGAGAAGAGTGGTGCAGAGAGAAAAAAGAGCAGTGGGAATAGGAGCTTTGTTCC
TTGGGTTCTTGGGAGCAGCAGGAAGCACTATGGGCGCAGCGTCAATGACGCTGACGGTACAGGCCAGACA
ATTATTGTCTGGTATAGTGCAGCAGCAGAACAATTTGCTGAGGGCTATTGAGGCGCAACAGCATCTGTTG
CAACTCACAGTCTGGGGCATCAAGCAGCTCCAGGCAAGAATCCTGGCTGTGGAAAGATACCTAAAGGATC
AACAGCTCCTGGGGATTTGGGGTTGCTCTGGAAAACTCATTTGCACCACTGCTGTGCCTTGGAATGCTAG
TTGGAGTAATAAATCTCTGGAACAGATTTGGAATCACACGACCTGGATGGAGTGGGACAGAGAAATTAAC
AATTACACAAGCTTAATACACTCCTTAATTGAAGAATCGCAAAACCAGCAAGAAAAGAATGAACAAGAAT
TATTGGAATTAGATAAATGGGCAAGTTTGTGGAATTGGTTTAACATAACAAATTGGCTGTGGTATATAAA
ATTATTCATAATGATAGTAGGAGGCTTGGTAGGTTTAAGAATAGTTTTTGCTGTACTTTCTATAGTGAAT
AGAGTTAGGCAGGGATATTCACCATTATCGTTTCAGACCCACCTCCCAACCCCGAGGGGACCCAGAGAGG
GCCTATTTCCCATGATTCCTTCATATTTGCATATACGATACAAGGCTGTTAGAGAGATAATTAGAATTAA
TTTGACTGTAAACACAAAGATATTAGTACAAAATACGTGACGTAGAAAGTAATAATTTCTTGGGTAGTTT
GCAGTTTTAAAATTATGTTTTAAAATGGACTATCATATGCTTACCGTAACTTGAAAGTATTTCGATTTCT
TGGCTTTATATATCTTGTGGAAAGGACGAAACACCGACAGCATCGACTGCACGTTGGTTTTAGAGCTAGA
AATAGCAAGTTAAAATAAGGCTAGTCCGTTATCAACTTGAAAAAGTGGCACCGAGTCGGTGCTTTTTTAA
GCTTGGCGTAACTAGATCTTGAGACAAATGGCAGTATTCATCCACAATTTTAAAAGAAAAGGGGGGATTG
GGGGGTACAGTGCAGGGGAAAGAATAGTAGACATAATAGCAACAGACATACAAACTAAAGAATTACAAAA
ACAAATTACAAAAATTCAAAATTTTCGGGTTTATTACAGGGACAGCAGAGATCCACTTTGGCGCCGGCTC
GAGGGGG
