>Addgene plasmid #77950 | PKN3 gRNA (BRDN0001487150) | depositor partial sequence | sequence record 145410 | Target Sequence
ACAGCATCGACTGCACGTTG
