>Addgene plasmid #77950 | PKN3 gRNA (BRDN0001487150) | addgene partial sequence | sequence record 188713 | hU6-F
CAAAATACGTGACGTAGAAAGTAATAATTTCTTGGGTAGTTTGCAGTTTTAAAATTATGTTTTAAAATGG
ACTATCATATGCTTACCGTAACTTGAAAGTATTTCGATTTCTTGGCTTTATATATCTTGTGGAAAGGACG
AAACACCGACAGCATCGACTGCACGTTGGTTTTAGAGCTAGAAATAGCAAGTTAAAATAAGGCTAGTCCG
TTATCAACTTGAAAAAGTGGCACCGAGTCGGTGCTTTTTTAAGCTTGGCGTAACTAGATCTTGAGACAAA
TGGCAGTATTCATCCACAATTTTAAAAGAAAAGGGGGGATTGGGGGGTACAGTGCAGGGGAAAGAATAGT
AGACATAATAGCAACAGACATACAAACTAAAGAATTACAAAAACAAATTACAAAAATTCAAAATTTTCGG
GTTTATTACAGGGACAGCAGAGATCCACTTTGGCGCCGGCTCGAGGGGGCCCGGGTGCAAAGATGGATAA
AGTTTTAAACAGAGAGGAATCTTTGCAGCTAATGGACCTTCTAGGTCTTGAAAGGAGTGGGAATTGGCTC
CGGTGCCCGT
